Addgene plasmid #66266: CYSLTR1-Tango
Purpose: Expression of G protein-coupled receptors for PRESTO-Tango: parallel receptorome expression and screening via transcriptional output, with transcriptional activation following arrestin translocation
Depositing lab: Bryan Roth. Publication: PRESTO-Tango as an open-source resource for interrogation of the druggable human GPCRome. Kroeze WK, Sassano MF, Huang XP, Lansu K, McCorvy JD, Giguere PM, Sciaky N, Roth BL. Nat Struct Mol Biol. 2015 May;22(5):362-9. doi: 10.1038/nsmb.3014. Epub 2015 Apr 20. PubMed 25895059.
Backbone
  Vector backbone: empty Tango
  Backbone size w/o insert (bp): 6632
  Vector type: Mammalian Expression
  Selectable markers: Neomycin (select with G418)
Growth in bacteria
  Bacterial resistance: Ampicillin, 100 μg/mL
  Growth temperature: 37°C
  Growth strain: DH5alpha
  Copy number: High Copy
Gene/Insert
  Gene/Insert name: CYSLTR1
  Species: H. sapiens (human)
  Insert size (bp): 1011
  Entrez Gene: CYSLTR1 (a.k.a. CYSLT1, CYSLT1R, CYSLTR, HMTMF81)
  Promoter: CMV
  Tag / fusion protein: FLAG (N terminal on backbone)
  Cloning method: Restriction Enzyme; 5′ cloning site NotI (not destroyed); 3′ cloning site XhoI (unknown if destroyed)
  Sequencing primers: 5′ CMV-F; 3′ Tet-R
Terms and licenses: Academic/Nonprofit Terms; Industry Terms: Not Available to Industry
Depositor comments: Please note: Most of the PRESTO-Tango vectors do not contain the XhoI cut site downstream of the tTA sequence and instead carry an XbaI site. If you need to perform an XhoI digest we recommend sequencing with a forward primer at the C-terminus of tTA to determine which of the two sites is present. Suggested primer: 5-gagctccacttagacggcgagg-3. Original backbone was pcDNA3.1(+). These plasmids were generated as part of the Illuminating the Druggable Genome (IDG) program sponsored by the NIH Common Fund. The goal of this program is to identify, gather, and distribute information and resources for proteins that currently are not well-studied yet belong to commonly drug-targeted protein families: protein kinases, non-olfactory G-protein coupled receptors (GPCRs), and ion channels. The IDG program is designed to develop fundamental research tools for understudied proteins, elucidate their function, and disseminate the IDG-related resources and data to the greater scientific community.
How to cite: CYSLTR1-Tango was a gift from Bryan Roth (Addgene plasmid # 66266 ; http://n2t.net/addgene:66266 ; RRID:Addgene_66266)
