[The description below was written by a language model from this plasmid's Addgene catalogue record.]
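Description:
CYSLTR1-Tango is a mammalian expression plasmid from the PRESTO-Tango collection, built on an "empty Tango" backbone (about 6.6 kb without insert) that was itself derived from pcDNA3.1(+). It is maintained as a high-copy plasmid in E. coli under ampicillin selection and carries a neomycin resistance marker, so transfected mammalian cells can be selected with G418. No feature table accompanies the record, so the finer details of the backbone elements are not documented here.

The payload is the human cysteinyl leukotriene receptor 1 coding sequence (CYSLTR1, roughly 1 kb), expressed from the CMV promoter with an N-terminal FLAG tag supplied by the backbone, which is useful for checking receptor expression. The receptor was inserted by restriction cloning, with NotI at the 5′ end. The 3′ site is nominally XhoI, but the depositor notes that most vectors in the series carry an XbaI site instead, downstream of the tTA sequence. That comment shows that the tetracycline transactivator tTA lies 3′ of the receptor in the Tango cassette. The record does not list the linker or protease cleavage elements between receptor and tTA.

In the Tango approach, agonist activation of the receptor recruits arrestin, and this translocation event is converted into a transcriptional output that can be measured with a reporter. This gives a G protein-independent measure of receptor activation. The construct is one member of a set designed for parallel screening of compounds across the druggable human GPCR repertoire. It was generated under a program that provides research tools for understudied members of commonly drug-targeted protein families.
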