>Addgene plasmid #66266 | CYSLTR1-Tango | depositor partial sequence | sequence record 113145 | empty Tango
GACGGATCGGGAGATCTCCCGATCCCCTATGGTGCACTCTCAGTACAATCTGCTCTGATGCCGCATAGTT
AAGCCAGTATCTGCTCCCTGCTTGTGTGTTGGAGGTCGCTGAGTAGTGCGCGAGCAAAATTTAAGCTACA
ACAAGGCAAGGCTTGACCGACAATTGCATGAAGAATCTGCTTAGGGTTAGGCGTTTTGCGCTGCTTCGCG
ATGTACGGGCCAGATATACGCGTTGACATTGATTATTGACTAGTTATTAATAGTAATCAATTACGGGGTC
ATTAGTTCATAGCCCATATATGGAGTTCCGCGTTACATAACTTACGGTAAATGGCCCGCCTGGCTGACCG
CCCAACGACCCCCGCCCATTGACGTCAATAATGACGTATGTTCCCATAGTAACGCCAATAGGGACTTTCC
ATTGACGTCAATGGGTGGAGTATTTACGGTAAACTGCCCACTTGGCAGTACATCAAGTGTATCATATGCC
AAGTACGCCCCCTATTGACGTCAATGACGGTAAATGGCCCGCCTGGCATTATGCCCAGTACATGACCTTA
TGGGACTTTCCTACTTGGCAGTACATCTACGTATTAGTCATCGCTATTACCATGGTGATGCGGTTTTGGC
AGTACATCAATGGGCGTGGATAGCGGTTTGACTCACGGGGATTTCCAAGTCTCCACCCCATTGACGTCAA
TGGGAGTTTGTTTTGGCACCAAAATCAACGGGACTTTCCAAAATGTCGTAACAACTCCGCCCCATTGACG
CAAATGGGCGGTAGGCGTGTACGGTGGGAGGTCTATATAAGCAGAGCTCTCTGGCTAACTAGAGAACCCA
CTGCTTACTGGCTTATCGAAATTAATACGACTCACTATAGGGAGACCCAAGCTGGCTAGCGTTTAAACTT
AAGCTTGGTACCGAGCTCGGATCCACTAGTCCAGTGTGGTGGAATTCTGCAGATATCCAGCACAGTGGCG
GCCGCGCCACCATGAAGACGATCATCGCCCTGAGCTACATCTTCTGCCTGGTATTCGCCGACTACAAGGA
CGATGATGACGCCAGCATCGATACCGGTGGACGCACCCCACCCAGCCTGGGTCCCCAAGATGAGTCCTGC
ACCACCGCCAGCTCCTCCCTGGCCAAGGACACTTCATCGACCGGTGAGAACCTGTACTTCCAGCTAAGAT
TAGATAAAAGTAAAGTGATTAACAGCGCATTAGAGCTGCTTAATGAGGTCGGAATCGAAGGTTTAACAAC
CCGTAAACTCGCCCAGAAGCTAGGTGTAGAGCAGCCTACATTGTATTGGCATGTAAAAAATAAGCGGGCT
TTGCTCGACGCCTTAGCCATTGAGATGTTAGATAGGCACCATACTCACTTTTGCCCTTTAGAAGGGGAAA
GCTGGCAAGATTTTTTACGTAATAACGCTAAAAGTTTTAGATGTGCTTTACTAAGTCATCGCGATGGAGC
AAAAGTACATTTAGGTACACGGCCTACAGAAAAACAGTATGAAACTCTCGAAAATCAATTAGCCTTTTTA
TGCCAACAAGGTTTTTCACTAGAGAATGCATTATATGCACTCAGCGCTGTGGGGCATTTTACTTTAGGTT
GCGTATTGGAAGATCAAGAGCATCAAGTCGCTAAAGAAGAAAGGGAAACACCTACTACTGATAGTATGCC
GCCATTATTACGACAAGCTATCGAATTATTTGATCACCAAGGTGCAGAGCCAGCCTTCTTATTCGGCCTT
GAATTGATCATATGCGGATTAGAAAAACAACTTAAATGTGAAAGTGGGTCCGCGTACAGCCGCGCGCGTA
CGAAAAACAATTACGGGTCTACCATCGAGGGCCTGCTCGATCTCCCGGACGACGACGCCCCCGAAGAGGC
GGGGCTGGCGGCTCCGCGCCTGTCCTTTCTCCCCGCGGGACACACGCGCAGACTGTCGACGGCCCCCCCG
ACCGATGTCAGCCTGGGGGACGAGCTCCACTTAGACGGCGAGGACGTGGCGATGGCGCATGCCGACGCGC
TAGACGATTTCGATCTGGACATGTTGGGGGACGGGGATTCCCCGGGTCCGGGATTTACCCCCCACGACTC
CGCCCCCTACGGCGCTCTGGATATGGCCGACTTCGAGTTTGAGCAGATGTTTACCGATGCCCTTGGAATT
GACGAGTACGGTGGGTAGCTCGAGTCTAGAGGGCCCGTTTAAACCCGCTGATCAGCCTCGACTGTGCCTT
CTAGTTGCCAGCCATCTGTTGTTTGCCCCTCCCCCGTGCCTTCCTTGACCCTGGAAGGTGCCACTCCCAC
TGTCCTTTCCTAATAAAATGAGGAAATTGCATCGCATTGTCTGAGTAGGTGTCATTCTATTCTGGGGGGT
GGGGTGGGGCAGGACAGCAAGGGGGAGGATTGGGAAGACAATAGCAGGCATGCTGGGGATGCGGTGGGCT
CTATGGCTTCTGAGGCGGAAAGAACCAGCTGGGGCTCTAGGGGGTATCCCC
[124 nt withheld, positions 2502-2625]
C
[91 nt withheld, positions 2627-2717]
A
[49 nt withheld, positions 2719-2767]
CCTTTGACGTTGGAGTCCACGTTCTTT
[37 nt withheld, positions 2795-2831]
ACCCTATCTCGGTCTATTCTTTTGATTTATAAGGGATTTTGCCGATTTCGGCCTATTGGTTAAAAAATGA
GCTGATTTAACAAAAATTTAACGCGAATTAATTCTGTGGAATGTGTGTCAGTTAGGGTGTGGAAAGTCCC
CAGGCTCCCCAGCAGGCAGAAGTATGCAAAGCATGCATCTCAATTAGTCAGCAACCAGGTGTGGAAAGTC
CCCAGGCTCCCCAGCAGGCAGAAGTATGCAAAGCATGCATCTCAATTAGTCAGCAACCATAGTCCCGCCC
CTAACTCCGCCCATCCCGCCCCTAACTCCGCCCAGTTCCGCCCATTCTCCGCCCCATGGCTGACTAATTT
TTTTTATTTATGCAGAGGCCGAGGCCGCCTCTGCCTCTGAGCTATTCCAGAAGTAGTGAGGAGGCTTTTT
TGGAGGCCTAGGCTTTTGCAAAAAGCTCCCGGGAGCTTGTATATCCATTTTCGGATCTGATCAAGAGACA
GGATGAGGATCGTTTCGCATGATTGAACAAGATGGATTGCACGCAGGTTCTCCGGCCGCTTGGGTGGAGA
GGCTATTCGGCTATGACTGGGCACAACAGACAATCGGCTGCTCTGATGCCGCCGTGTTCCGGCTGTCAGC
GCAGGGGCGCCCGGTTCTTTTTGTCAAGACCGACCTGTCCGGTGCCCTGAATGAACTGCAGGACGAGGCA
GCGCGGCTATCGTGGCTGGCCACGACGGGCGTTCCTTGCGCAGCTGTGCTCGACGTTGTCACTGAAGCGG
GAAGGGACTGGCTGCTATTGGGCGAAGTGCCGGGGCAGGATCTCCTGTCATCTCACCTTGCTCCTGCCGA
GAAAGTATCCATCATGGCTGATGCAATGCGGCGGCTGCATACGCTTGATCCGGCTACCTGCCCATTCGAC
CACCAAGCGAAACATCGCATCGAGCGAGCACGTACTCGGATGGAAGCCGGTCTTGTCGATCAGGATGATC
TGGACGAAGAGCATCAGGGGCTCGCGCCAGCCGAACTGTTCGCCAGGCTCAAGGCGCGCATGCCCGACGG
CGAGGATCTCGTCGTGACCCATGGCGATGCCTGCTTGCCGAATATCATGGTGGAAAATGGCCGCTTTTCT
GGATTCATCGACTGTGGCCGGCTGGGTGTGGCGGACCGCTATCAGGACATAGCGTTGGCTACCCGTGATA
TTGCTGAAGAGCTTGGCGGCGAATGGGCTGACCGCTTCCTCGTGCTTTACGGTATCGCCGCTCCCGATTC
GCAGCGCATCGCCTTCTATCGCCTTCTTGACGAGTTCTTCTGAGCGGGACTCTGGGGTTCGAAATGACCG
ACCAAGCGACGCCCAACCTGCCATCACGAGATTTCGATTCCACCGCCGCCTTCTATGAAAGGTTGGGCTT
CGGAATCGTTTTCCGGGACGCCGGCTGGATGATCCTCCAGCGCGGGGATCTCATGCTGGAGTTCTTCGCC
CACCCCAACTTGTTTATTGCAGCTTATAATGGTTACAAATAAAGCAATAGCATCACAAATTTCACAAATA
AAGCATTTTTTTCACTGCATTCTAGTTGTGGTTTGTCCAAACTCATCAATGTATCTTATCATGTCTGTAT
ACCGTCGACCTCTAGCTAGAGCTTGGCGTAATCATGGTCATAGCTGTTTCCTGTGTGAAATTGTTATCCG
CTCACAATTCCACACAACATACGAGCCGGAAGCATAAAGTGTAAAGCCTGGGGTGCCTAATGAGTGAGCT
AACTCACATTAATTGCGTTGCGCTCACTGCCCGCTTTCCAGTCGGGAAACCTGTCGTGCCAGCTGCATTA
ATGAATCGGCCAACGCGCGGGGAGAGGCGGTTTGCGTATTGGGCGCTCTTCCGCTTCCTCGCTCACTGAC
TCGCTGCGCTCGGTCGTTCGGCTGCGGCGAGCGGTATCAGCTCACTCAAAGGCGGTAATACGGTTATCCA
CAGAATCAGGGGATAACGCAGGAAAGAACATGTGAGCAAAAGGCCAGCAAAAGGCCAGGAACCGTAAAAA
GGCCGCGTTGCTGGCGTTTTTCCATAGGCTCCGCCCCCCTGACGAGCATCACAAAAATCGACGCTCAAGT
CAGAGGTGGCGAAACCCGACAGGACTATAAAGATACCAGGCGTTTCCCCCTGGAAGCTCCCTCGTGCGCT
CTCCTGTTCCGACCCTGCCGCTTACCGGATACCTGTCCGCCTTTCTCCCTTCGGGAAGCGTGGCGCTTTC
TCATAGCTCACGCTGTAGGTATCTCAGTTCGGTGTAGGTCGTTCGCTCCAAGCTGGGCTGTGTGCACGAA
CCCCCCGTTCAGCCCGACCGCTGCGCCTTATCCGGTAACTATCGTCTTGAGTCCAACCCGGTAAGACACG
ACTTATCGCCACTGGCAGCAGCCACTGGTAACAGGATTAGCAGAGCGAGGTATGTAGGCGGTGCTACAGA
GTTCTTGAAGTGGTGGCCTAACTACGGCTACACTAGAAGAACAGTATTTGGTATCTGCGCTCTGCTGAAG
CCAGTTACCTTCGGAAAAAGAGTTGGTAGCTCTTGATCCGGCAAACAAACCACCGCTGGTAGCGGTTTTT
TTGTTTGCAAGCAGCAGATTACGCGCAGAAAAAAAGGATCTCAAGAAGATCCTTTGATCTTTTCTACGGG
GTCTGACGCTCAGTGGAACGAAAACTCACGTTAAGGGATTTTGGTCATGAGATTATCAAAAAGGATCTTC
ACCTAGATCCTTTTAAATTAAAAATGAAGTTTTAAATCAATCTAAAGTATATATGAGTAAACTTGGTCTG
ACAGTTACCAATGCTTAATCAGTGAGGCACCTATCTCAGCGATCTGTCTATTTCGTTCATCCATAGTTGC
CTGACTCCCCGTCGTGTAGATAACTACGATACGGGAGGGCTTACCATCTGGCCCCAGTGCTGCAATGATA
CCGCGAGACCCACGCTCACCGGCTCCAGATTTATCAGCAATAAACCAGCCAGCCGGAAGGGCCGAGCGCA
GAAGTGGTCCTGCAACTTTATCCGCCTCCATCCAGTCTATTAATTGTTGCCGGGAAGCTAGAGTAAGTAG
TTCGCCAGTTAATAGTTTGCGCAACGTTGTTGCCATTGCTACAGGCATCGTGGTGTCACGCTCGTCGTTT
GGTATGGCTTCATTCAGCTCCGGTTCCCAACGATCAAGGCGAGTTACATGATCCCCCATGTTGTGCAAAA
AAGCGGTTAGCTCCTTCGGTCCTCCGATCGTTGTCAGAAGTAAGTTGGCCGCAGTGTTATCACTCATGGT
TATGGCAGCACTGCATAATTCTCTTACTGTCATGCCATCCGTAAGATGCTTTTCTGTGACTGGTGAGTAC
TCAACCAAGTCATTCTGAGAATAGTGTATGCGGCGACCGAGTTGCTCTTGCCCGGCGTCAATACGGGATA
ATACCGCGCCACATAGCAGAACTTTAAAAGTGCTCATCATTGGAAAACGTTCTTCGGGGCGAAAACTCTC
AAGGATCTTACCGCTGTTGAGATCCAGTTCGATGTAACCCACTCGTGCACCCAACTGATCTTCAGCATCT
TTTACTTTCACCAGCGTTTCTGGGTGAGCAAAAACAGGAAGGCAAAATGCCGCAAAAAAGGGAATAAGGG
CGACACGGAAATGTTGAATACTCATACTCTTCCTTTTTCAATATTATTGAAGCATTTATCAGGGTTATTG
TCTCATGAGCGGATACATATTTGAATGTATTTAGAAAAATAAACAAATAGGGGTTCCGCGCACATTTCCC
CGAAAAGTGCCACCTGACGTC
