>Addgene plasmid #66266 | CYSLTR1-Tango | depositor partial sequence | sequence record 113146 | CYSLTR1
ATGGACGAAACGGGGAATCTCACAGTGTCAAGCGCCACTTGCCACGACACAATCGACGATTTTCGGAATC
AGGTGTACAGCACTCTGTACAGTATGATCAGTGTAGTGGGTTTTTTTGGCAATGGGTTCGTACTGTATGT
ACTCATCAAGACCTACCATAAGAAATCTGCATTTCAAGTGTACATGATCAACTTGGCTGTGGCTGACCTG
CTTTGCGTGTGTACCCTCCCCCTCCGGGTGGTTTATTACGTCCACAAAGGTATCTGGCTGTTCGGAGACT
TTCTGTGTAGGCTGTCCACATACGCCCTCTACGTGAACCTGTACTGCTCAATTTTTTTCATGACTGCCAT
GTCTTTCTTCAGGTGCATCGCCATCGTATTTCCAGTCCAAAACATTAACTTGGTGACGCAGAAAAAAGCG
AGATTCGTTTGCGTTGGGATTTGGATCTTCGTCATTCTGACTTCCTCCCCATTCCTGATGGCTAAGCCCC
AAAAGGACGAAAAAAACAACACAAAATGTTTTGAGCCTCCTCAGGACAACCAGACGAAAAACCACGTGCT
CGTGCTCCACTATGTGTCCCTGTTTGTCGGGTTTATTATCCCCTTCGTGATCATAATTGTCTGTTACACT
ATGATAATCCTGACACTGTTGAAGAAGAGCATGAAGAAAAACCTGAGCTCCCATAAAAAAGCAATAGGCA
TGATCATGGTTGTCACTGCAGCCTTTCTCGTGAGCTTCATGCCGTATCACATCCAACGCACTATTCACCT
GCACTTCCTCCACAATGAGACGAAGCCCTGCGATTCCGTGCTGAGAATGCAGAAAAGCGTAGTAATAACC
CTGAGCTTGGCAGCTAGCAATTGCTGCTTCGATCCATTGCTCTATTTCTTTTCTGGTGGGAATTTTAGGA
AGCGGCTTAGCACCTTCCGAAAGCACTCCCTGAGTAGCGTCACGTACGTCCCTAGAAAGAAAGCATCCCT
GCCCGAGAAAGGTGAGGAAATTTGTAAGGTC
