>Addgene plasmid #66266 | CYSLTR1-Tango | addgene partial sequence | sequence record 117050 | CMV-F 5'-CGCAAATGGGCGGTAGGCGTG-3'
TCTCTGGCTAACTAGAGAACCCACTGCTTACTGGCTTATCGAAATTAATACGACTCACTATAGGGAGACC
CAAGCTGGCTAGCGTTTAAACTTAAGCTTGGTACCGAGCTCGGATCCACTAGTCCAGTGTGGTGGAATTC
TGCAGATATCCAGCACAGTGGCGGCCGCGCCACCATGAAGACGATCATCGCCCTGAGCTACATCTTCTGC
CTGGTATTCGCCGACTACAAGGACGATGATGACGCCAGCATCGATATGGACGAAACGGGGAATCTCACAG
TGTCAAGCGCCACTTGCCACGACACAATCGACGATTTTCGGAATCAGGTGTACAGCACTCTGTACAGTAT
GATCAGTGTAGTGGGTTTTTTTGGCAATGGGTTCGTACTGTATGTACTCATCAAGACCTACCATAAGAAA
TCTGCATTTCAAGTGTACATGATCAACTTGGCTGTGGCTGACCTGCTTTGCGTGTGTACCCTCCCCCTCC
GGGTGGTTTATTACGTCCACAAAGGTATCTGGCTGTTCGGAGACTTTCTGTGTAGGCTGTCCACATACGC
CCTCTACGTGAACCTGTACTGCTCAATTTTTTTCATGACTGCCATGTCTTTCTTCAGGTGCATCGCCATC
GTATTTCCAGTCCAAAACATTAACTTGGTGACGCAGAAAAAAGCGAGATTCGTTTGCGTTGGGATTTGGA
TCTTCGTCATTCTGACTTCCTCCCCATTCCTGATGGCTAAGCCCCAAAAGGACGAAAAAAACAACACAAA
ATGTTTTGAGCCTCCTCAGGACAACCAGACGAAAAACCACGTGCTCGTGCTCCACTATGTGTCCCTGTTT
GTCGGGTTTATTATCCCCTTCGTGATCATAATTGTCTGTTACACTATGATAATCCTGACACTGTTGAAGA
AGAGCATGAAGAAAAACCTGAGCTCCCATAAAAAAGCAATAGGCATGATCATGGTTGTCACTGCAGCCTT
TCTCGTGAGCTTCATGCCGTATCACATCCAACGCACTATTCACCTGCACTTCCTCCACAATGAGACGAAG
CCCTGCGATTCCGTGCTG
