>Addgene plasmid #66266 | CYSLTR1-Tango | addgene partial sequence | sequence record 117732 | Tet-R 5'-GGCGAGTTTACGGGTTGTTA-3'
CTCTATGCGCTGTTATCACTTTACTTTTATCTAATCTTAGCTGGAAGTACAGGTTCTCACCGGTCGATGA
AGTGTCCTTGGCCAGGGAGGAGCTGGCGGTGGTGCAGGACTCATCTTGGGGACCCAGGCTGGGTGGGGTG
CGTCCACCGGTATCGATGACCTTACAAATTTCCTCACCTTTCTCGGGCAGGGATGCTTTCTTTCTAGGGA
CGTACGTGACGCTACTCAGGGAGTGCTTTCGGAAGGTGCTAAGCCGCTTCCTAAAATTCCCACCAGAAAA
GAAATAGAGCAATGGATCGAAGCAGCAATTGCTAGCTGCCAAGCTCAGGGTTATTACTACGCTTTTCTGC
ATTCTCAGCACGGAATCGCAGGGCTTCGTCTCATTGTGGAGGAAGTGCAGGTGAATAGTGCGTTGGATGT
GATACGGCATGAAGCTCACGAGAAAGGCTGCAGTGACAACCATGATCATGCCTATTGCTTTTTTATGGGA
GCTCAGGTTTTTCTTCATGCTCTTCTTCAACAGTGTCAGGATTATCATAGTGTAACAGACAATTATGATC
ACGAAGGGGATAATAAACCCGACAAACAGGGACACATAGTGGAGCACGAGCACGTGGTTTTTCGTCTGGT
TGTCCTGAGGAGGCTCAAAACATTTTGTGTTGTTTTTTTCGTCCTTTTGGGGCTTAGCCATCAGGAATGG
GGAGGAAGTCAGAATGACGAAGATCCAAATCCCAACGCAAACGAATCTCGCTTTTTTCTGCGTCACCAAG
TTAATGTTTTGGACTGGAAATACGATGGCGATGCACCTGAAGAAAGACATGGCAGTCATGAAAAAAATTG
AGCAGTACAGGTTCACGTAGAGGGCGTATGTGGACAGCCTACACAGAAAGTCTCCGAACAGCCAGATACC
TTTGTGGACGTAATAAACCACCCGGAGGGGGAGGGTACACACGCAAAGCAGGTCAGCCACAGCCAAGTTG
ATCATGTACACTTGAAATGCAGATTTCTTATGGTAGGTCTTGATGAGTACATACAGTACGAACCCATTGC
CAAAAAAACCCACTACACTGATCATACTGTA
